Addgene plasmid #142165: TFORF2870
Purpose: Lentiviral vector for overexpressing transcription factor ORFs with unique 24-bp barcodes. Barcodes facilitate identification of transcription factors in pooled screens.
Depositing lab: Feng Zhang. Depositing organization: Broad Institute. Publication: A transcription factor atlas of directed differentiation. Joung J, Ma S, Tay T, Geiger-Schuller KR, Kirchgatterer PC, Verdine VK, Guo B, Arias-Garcia MA, Allen WE, Singh A, Kuksenko O, Abudayyeh OO, Gootenberg JS, Fu Z, Macrae RK, Buenrostro JD, Regev A, Zhang F. Cell. 2023 Jan 5;186(1):209-229.e26. doi: 10.1016/j.cell.2022.11.026. PubMed 36608654.
Backbone
  Vector backbone: pLX_TRC317
  Backbone manufacturer: Broad Institute Genetic Perturbation Platform
  Backbone size w/o insert (bp): 8264
  Vector type: Mammalian Expression, Lentiviral
  Selectable markers: Puromycin
Growth in bacteria
  Bacterial resistance: Ampicillin, 100 μg/mL
  Growth temperature: 37°C
  Growth strain: NEB Stable
  Copy number: High Copy
Gene/Insert
  Gene/Insert name: HMX1
  Species: H. sapiens (human)
  Insert size (bp): 674
  Entrez Gene: HMX1 (a.k.a. H6, NKX5-3)
  Promoter: EF1a
  Cloning method: Unknown
  Sequencing primers: 5′ GGGTGGAGACTGAAGTTAGGCCAG; 3′ CACATAGCGTAAAAGGAGCAACATAG
Terms and licenses: Academic/Nonprofit Terms; Industry Terms: Not Available to Industry
Depositor comments: NM_001306142,ENST00000506970 . The transcription factor ORF portion of this plasmid was synthesized by Genewiz. Please test multiple small colonies in case of plasmid recombination. To make this collection available in a timely manner, a portion of this collection was not fully sequenced by Addgene. If an Addgene verified full plasmid sequence is not available, please contact us prior to placing an order to request the full sequence.
How to cite: TFORF2870 was a gift from Feng Zhang (Addgene plasmid # 142165 ; http://n2t.net/addgene:142165 ; RRID:Addgene_142165)
