[The description below was written by a language model from this plasmid's Addgene catalogue record and pLannotate feature annotations shown in this document.]
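Description:
TFORF2870 is a third-generation-style, self-inactivating lentiviral expression plasmid built on the pLX_TRC317 backbone and carrying the human homeobox transcription factor HMX1 (also called H6 or NKX5-3). It belongs to a large barcoded transcription factor ORF collection, in which each synthesized ORF is paired with a unique 24-bp barcode so that the factor can be identified by sequencing in pooled overexpression screens, such as those aimed at directed differentiation. In bacteria the plasmid is maintained through a high-copy ColE1/pUC-type origin and selected with ampicillin via the bla gene. An f1 origin and residual lac, T7 and T3 cloning-vector elements are also present. The depositor notes that the plasmid can recombine, as is common for LTR-containing vectors.

The viral genome is transcribed from an RSV promoter fused to a truncated HIV-1 5' LTR, which makes packaging Tat-independent. It contains the Ψ packaging signal with a gag fragment, the RRE for Rev-dependent nuclear export, a cPPT/CTS, and a ΔU3 3' LTR followed by an SV40 polyadenylation signal. Two expression units lie between the LTRs. An SV40 early promoter drives puromycin N-acetyltransferase for selecting transduced mammalian cells, and the strong constitutive EF-1α promoter drives the HMX1 ORF, with a downstream WPRE to enhance transcript stability and expression. The annotation software matched only about 417 nt to HMX1, less than the 674-bp listed insert. That may reflect the particular isoform named in the depositor comments, though the record does not explain it. The barcode is not annotated separately in the feature table, and the short U6 promoter fragment between the ORF and the WPRE has no stated function.
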