Features (pLannotate 1.2.2; 31 found; start..end, strand, type, name):
      5..231     +  promoter       RSV promoter: Rous sarcoma virus enhancer/promoter
    232..412     +  LTR            5' LTR (truncated): truncated 5' long terminal repeat (LTR) from HIV-1
    459..584     +  misc_feature   HIV-1 Ψ: packaging signal of human immunodeficiency virus type 1
    568..931     +  CDS            HIV-1 gag (fragment): gag protein from human immunodeficiency virus 1; gag
   1077..1310    +  misc_feature   RRE: The Rev response element (RRE) of HIV-1 allows for Rev-dependent mRNA export from the nucleus to the cytoplasm.
   1687..1713    +  CDS            Rev (fragment): human immunodeficiency virus 1 (HIV-1) Rev protein; rev; enhances nuclear export of unspliced and incompletely spliced viral mRNAs
   1720..1743    +  promoter       SV40 promoter (fragment): SV40 early promoter
   1744..1815    +  promoter       SV40 promoter (fragment): SV40 enhancer and early promoter
   1839..1974    +  rep_origin     SV40 ori: SV40 origin of replication
   2020..2616    +  CDS            PuroR (fragment): puromycin N-acetyltransferase; pac from Streptomyces; confers resistance to puromycin
   2665..2782    +  misc_feature   cPPT/CTS: central polypurine tract and central termination sequence of HIV-1
   2847..2913    +  CDS            small t antigen (fragment): SV40 (simian virus 40) small t antigen
   2920..4098    +  promoter       EF-1α promoter: strong constitutive promoter for human elongation factor EF-1α
   4115..4531    +  CDS            HMX1 (fragment): HMX1_HUMAN - Also known as H6. Experimental evidence at transcript level: Swiss-Prot protein existence level 2. DNA-binding protein that binds to the 5'-CAAG-3' core sequence. May function as a transcriptional repressor. Seems to act as a transcriptional antagonist of NKX2-5. May play an important role in the development of craniofacial structures such as the eye and ear. From Homo sapiens (Human).
   4700..4753    +  promoter       U6 promoter (fragment): RNA polymerase III promoter for human U6 snRNA
   4795..5383    +  misc_feature   WPRE: woodchuck hepatitis virus posttranscriptional regulatory element
   5434..5453    +  misc_feature   cPPT/CTS (fragment): central polypurine tract and central termination sequence of HIV-1
   5455..5688    +  LTR            3' LTR (ΔU3): self-inactivating 3' long terminal repeat (LTR) from HIV-1
   5766..5887    +  polyA_signal   SV40 poly(A) signal: SV40 polyadenylation signal
   5927..6062    +  rep_origin     SV40 ori: SV40 origin of replication
   6083..6101    -  promoter       T7 promoter: promoter for bacteriophage T7 RNA polymerase
   6109..6264    +  CDS            lacZα (fragment): LacZα fragment of β-galactosidase; lacZ fragment
   6269..6697    +  rep_origin     f1 ori (sequence partly withheld): f1 bacteriophage origin of replication; arrow indicates direction of (+) strand synthesis
   6750..6854    +  promoter       AmpR promoter: bla
   6855..7715    +  CDS            AmpR: β-lactamase; bla; confers resistance to ampicillin, carbenicillin, and related antibiotics
   7886..8474    +  rep_origin     ori: high-copy-number ColE1/pMB1/pBR322/pUC origin of replication
   8657..8749    +  CDS            lacI (fragment): lac repressor; lacI; The lac repressor binds to the lac operator to inhibit transcription in E. coli. This inhibition can be relieved by adding lactose or isopropyl-β-D-thiogalactopyranoside (IPTG).
   8762..8783    +  protein_bind   CAP binding site: CAP binding activates transcription in the presence of cAMP. E. coli catabolite activator protein
   8798..8828    +  promoter       lac promoter: promoter for the E. coli lac operon
   8836..8852    +  protein_bind   lac operator: The lac repressor binds to the lac operator to inhibit transcription in E. coli. This inhibition can be relieved by adding lactose or isopropyl-β-D-thiogalactopyranoside (IPTG). lac repressor encoded by lacI
   8897..8915    +  promoter       T3 promoter: promoter for bacteriophage T3 RNA polymerase
>Addgene plasmid #142165 | TFORF2870 | addgene full sequence | sequence record 397671 | Addgene NGS Result
TTAATGTAGTCTTATGCAATACTCTTGTAGTCTTGCAACATGGTAACGATGAGTTAGCAACATGCCTTAC
AAGGAGAGAAAAAGCACCGTGCATGCCGATTGGTGGAAGTAAGGTGGTACGATCGTGCCTTATTAGGAAG
GCAACAGACGGGTCTGACATGGATTGGACGAACCACTGAATTGCCGCATTGCAGAGATATTGTATTTAAG
TGCCTAGCTCGATACATAAACGGGTCTCTCTGGTTAGACCAGATCTGAGCCTGGGAGCTCTCTGGCTAAC
TAGGGAACCCACTGCTTAAGCCTCAATAAAGCTTGCCTTGAGTGCTTCAAGTAGTGTGTGCCCGTCTGTT
GTGTGACTCTGGTAACTAGAGATCCCTCAGACCCTTTTAGTCAGTGTGGAAAATCTCTAGCAGTGGCGCC
CGAACAGGGACTTGAAAGCGAAAGGGAAACCAGAGGAGCTCTCTCGACGCAGGACTCGGCTTGCTGAAGC
GCGCACGGCAAGAGGCGAGGGGCGGCGACTGGTGAGTACGCCAAAAATTTTGACTAGCGGAGGCTAGAAG
GAGAGAGATGGGTGCGAGAGCGTCAGTATTAAGCGGGGGAGAATTAGATCGCGATGGGAAAAAATTCGGT
TAAGGCCAGGGGGAAAGAAAAAATATAAATTAAAACATATAGTATGGGCAAGCAGGGAGCTAGAACGATT
CGCAGTTAATCCTGGCCTGTTAGAAACATCAGAAGGCTGTAGACAAATACTGGGACAGCTACAACCATCC
CTTCAGACAGGATCAGAAGAACTTAGATCATTATATAATACAGTAGCAACCCTCTATTGTGTGCATCAAA
GGATAGAGATAAAAGACACCAAGGAAGCTTTAGACAAGATAGAGGAAGAGCAAAACAAAAGTAAGACCAC
CGCACAGCAAGCGGCCGCTGATCTTCAGACCTGGAGGAGGAGATATGAGGGACAATTGGAGAAGTGAATT
ATATAAATATAAAGTAGTAAAAATTGAACCATTAGGAGTAGCACCCACCAAGGCAAAGAGAAGAGTGGTG
CAGAGAGAAAAAAGAGCAGTGGGAATAGGAGCTTTGTTCCTTGGGTTCTTGGGAGCAGCAGGAAGCACTA
TGGGCGCAGCGTCAATGACGCTGACGGTACAGGCCAGACAATTATTGTCTGGTATAGTGCAGCAGCAGAA
CAATTTGCTGAGGGCTATTGAGGCGCAACAGCATCTGTTGCAACTCACAGTCTGGGGCATCAAGCAGCTC
CAGGCAAGAATCCTGGCTGTGGAAAGATACCTAAAGGATCAACAGCTCCTGGGGATTTGGGGTTGCTCTG
GAAAACTCATTTGCACCACTGCTGTGCCTTGGAATGCTAGTTGGAGTAATAAATCTCTGGAACAGATTTG
GAATCACACGACCTGGATGGAGTGGGACAGAGAAATTAACAATTACACAAGCTTAATACACTCCTTAATT
GAAGAATCGCAAAACCAGCAAGAAAAGAATGAACAAGAATTATTGGAATTAGATAAATGGGCAAGTTTGT
GGAATTGGTTTAACATAACAAATTGGCTGTGGTATATAAAATTATTCATAATGATAGTAGGAGGCTTGGT
AGGTTTAAGAATAGTTTTTGCTGTACTTTCTATAGTGAATAGAGTTAGGCAGGGATATTCACCATTATCG
TTTCAGACCCACCTCCCAACCCCGAGGGGACCCATGCATTGCATCTCAATTAGTCAGCAACCAGGTGTGG
AAAGTCCCCAGGCTCCCCAGCAGGCAGAAGTATGCAAAGCATGCGTCTCAATTAGTCAGCAACCATAGTC
CCGCCCCTAACTCCGCCCATCCCGCCCCTAACTCCGCCCAGTTCCGCCCATTCTCCGCCCCATGGCTGAC
TAATTTTTTTTATTTATGCAGAGGCCGAGGCCGCCTCGGCCTCTGAGCTATTCCAGAAGTAGTGAGGAGG
CTTTTTTGGAGGCCTAGGCTTTTGCAAAAAGCTTTCTAGAGGTACCACCGGAGCTTACCATGACCGAGTA
CAAGCCCACGGTGCGCCTCGCCACCCGCGACGACGTCCCCAGGGCCGTACGCACCCTCGCCGCCGCGTTC
GCCGACTACCCCGCCACGCGCCACACCGTCGATCCGGACCGCCACATCGAGCGGGTCACCGAGCTGCAAG
AACTCTTCCTCACGCGCGTCGGGCTCGACATCGGCAAGGTGTGGGTCGCGGACGACGGCGCCGCCGTGGC
GGTCTGGACCACGCCGGAGAGCGTCGAAGCGGGGGCGGTGTTCGCCGAGATCGGCCCGCGCATGGCCGAG
TTGAGCGGTTCCCGGCTGGCCGCGCAGCAACAGATGGAAGGCCTCCTGGCGCCGCACCGGCCCAAGGAGC
CCGCGTGGTTCCTGGCCACCGTCGGCGTCTCGCCCGACCACCAGGGCAAGGGTCTGGGCAGCGCCGTCGT
GCTCCCCGGAGTGGAGGCGGCCGAGCGCGCCGGGGTGCCCGCCTTCCTGGAGACCTCCGCGCCCCGCAAC
CTCCCCTTCTACGAGCGGCTCGGCTTCACCGTCACCGCCGACGTCGAGGTGCCCGAAGGACCGCGCACCT
GGTGCATGACCCGCAAGCCCGGTGCCAGTTAACGAATTCTAGATCTTGAGACAAATGGCAGTATTCATCC
ACAATTTTAAAAGAAAAGGGGGGATTGGGGGGTACAGTGCAGGGGAAAGAATAGTAGACATAATAGCAAC
AGACATACAAACTAAAGAATTACAAAAACAAATTACAAAAATTCAAAATTTTCGGGTTTATTACAGGGAC
AGCAGAGATCCACTTTGGCGCCGGCTCGAGGCCTGCAGGTGCAAAGATGGATAAAGTTTTAAACAGAGAG
GAATCTTTGCAGCTAATGGACCTTCTAGGTCTTGAAAGGAGTGGGAATTGGCTCCGGTGCCCGTCAGTGG
GCAGAGCGCACATCGCCCACAGTCCCCGAGAAGTTGGGGGGAGGGGTCGGCAATTGAACCGGTGCCTAGA
GAAGGTGGCGCGGGGTAAACTGGGAAAGTGATGTCGTGTACTGGCTCCGCCTTTTTCCCGAGGGTGGGGG
AGAACCGTATATAAGTGCAGTAGTCGCCGTGAACGTTCTTTTTCGCAACGGGTTTGCCGCCAGAACACAG
GTAAGTGCCGTGTGTGGTTCCCGCGGGCCTGGCCTCTTTACGGGTTATGGCCCTTGCGTGCCTTGAATTA
CTTCCACCTGGCTGCAGTACGTGATTCTTGATCCCGAGCTTCGGGTTGGAAGTGGGTGGGAGAGTTCGAG
GCCTTGCGCTTAAGGAGCCCCTTCGCCTCGTGCTTGAGTTGAGGCCTGGCCTGGGCGCTGGGGCCGCCGC
GTGCGAATCTGGTGGCACCTTCGCGCCTGTCTCGCTGCTTTCGATAAGTCTCTAGCCATTTAAAATTTTT
GATGACCTGCTGCGACGCTTTTTTTCTGGCAAGATAGTCTTGTAAATGCGGGCCAAGATCTGCACACTGG
TATTTCGGTTTTTGGGGCCGCGGGCGGCGACGGGGCCCGTGCGTCCCAGCGCACATGTTCGGCGAGGCGG
GGCCTGCGAGCGCGGCCACCGAGAATCGGACGGGGGTAGTCTCAAGCTGGCCGGCCTGCTCTGGTGCCTG
GCCTCGCGCCGCCGTGTATCGCCCCGCCCTGGGCGGCAAGGCTGGCCCGGTCGGCACCAGTTGCGTGAGC
GGAAAGATGGCCGCTTCCCGGCCCTGCTGCAGGGAGCTCAAAATGGAGGACGCGGCGCTCGGGAGAGCGG
GCGGGTGAGTCACCCACACAAAGGAAAAGGGCCTTTCCGTCCTCAGCCGTCGCTTCATGTGACTCCACGG
AGTACCGGGCGCCGTCCAGGCACCTCGATTAGTTCTCGAGCTTTTGGAGTACGTCGTCTTTAGGTTGGGG
GGAGGGGTTTTATGCGATGGAGTTTCCCCACACTGAGTGGGTGGAGACTGAAGTTAGGCCAGCTTGGCAC
TTGATGTAATTCTCCTTGGAATTTGCCCTTTTTGAGTTTGGATCTTGGTTCATTCTCAAGCCTCAGACAG
TGGTTCAAAGTTTTTTTCTTCCATTTCAGGTGTCGTGAGGCTAGCACCGCCACCATGCCTGACGAGCTGA
CGGAGCCCGGGCGCGCCACGCCGGCCCGCGCCTCCTCCTTCCTCATCGAGAACCTGCTGGCGGCCGAGGC
CAAGGGCGCAGGGCGCGCGACCCAGGGCGACGGCAGCCGGGAGGACGAGGAGGAGGACGACGACGACCCC
GAAGACGAGGACGCCGAGCAGGCGCGGCGGCGACGGCTACAGCGGCGGCGACAGTTGCTCGCGGGCACCG
GGCCCGGCGGGGAGGCGCGGGCCCGTGCGCTGCTCGGGCCGGGCGCGCTGGGCCTCGGTCCTCGGCCGCC
CCCCGGTCCCGGGCCGCCCTTCGCTCTGGGCTGCGGAGGCGCAGCGCGCTGGTACCCACGGGCGCACGGT
GGCTATGGAGGCGGCCTCAGTCCTGACAGCACACAGAAGATTACACCTCAGCCTGTGCAGTGTGGAGAGG
GGCAGGTGACCAGAGCTGATAAATACAAAGTGAACAGAAGTGACAGTGGGAGCCTCTGGATGGCGGAGGA
GGCCGCAGGGACTGGATGGTGCAGCCACAACACGGTGGAGCCTTTGTCAGCCTGGACCCCCGAGTAGTAA
TGAACTAGTCCGTAACTTGAAAGTATTTCGATTTCTTGGCTTTATATATCTTGTGGAAAGGACGAGTAGA
AGGCTTCGCTTAAGGAAGGACGCGTTAAGTCGACAATCAACCTCTGGATTACAAAATTTGTGAAAGATTG
ACTGGTATTCTTAACTATGTTGCTCCTTTTACGCTATGTGGATACGCTGCTTTAATGCCTTTGTATCATG
CTATTGCTTCCCGTATGGCTTTCATTTTCTCCTCCTTGTATAAATCCTGGTTGCTGTCTCTTTATGAGGA
GTTGTGGCCCGTTGTCAGGCAACGTGGCGTGGTGTGCACTGTGTTTGCTGACGCAACCCCCACTGGTTGG
GGCATTGCCACCACCTGTCAGCTCCTTTCCGGGACTTTCGCTTTCCCCCTCCCTATTGCCACGGCGGAAC
TCATCGCCGCCTGCCTTGCCCGCTGCTGGACAGGGGCTCGGCTGTTGGGCACTGACAATTCCGTGGTGTT
GTCGGGGAAATCATCGTCCTTTCCTTGGCTGCTCGCCTGTGTTGCCACCTGGATTCTGCGCGGGACGTCC
TTCTGCTACGTCCCTTCGGCCCTCAATCCAGCGGACCTTCCTTCCCGCGGCCTGCTGCCGGCTCTGCGGC
CTCTTCCGCGTCTTCGCCTTCGCCCTCAGACGAGTCGGATCTCCCTTTGGGCCGCCTCCCCGCGTCGACT
TTAAGACCAATGACTTACAAGGCAGCTGTAGATCTTAGCCACTTTTTAAAAGAAAAGGGGGGACTGGAAG
GGCTAATTCACTCCCAACGAAGACAAGATCTGCTTTTTGCTTGTACTGGGTCTCTCTGGTTAGACCAGAT
CTGAGCCTGGGAGCTCTCTGGCTAACTAGGGAACCCACTGCTTAAGCCTCAATAAAGCTTGCCTTGAGTG
CTTCAAGTAGTGTGTGCCCGTCTGTTGTGTGACTCTGGTAACTAGAGATCCCTCAGACCCTTTTAGTCAG
TGTGGAAAATCTCTAGCAGTACGTATAGTAGTTCATGTCATCTTATTATTCAGTATTTATAACTTGCAAA
GAAATGAATATCAGAGAGTGAGAGGAACTTGTTTATTGCAGCTTATAATGGTTACAAATAAAGCAATAGC
ATCACAAATTTCACAAATAAAGCATTTTTTTCACTGCATTCTAGTTGTGGTTTGTCCAAACTCATCAATG
TATCTTATCATGTCTGGCTCTAGCTATCCCGCCCCTAACTCCGCCCATCCCGCCCCTAACTCCGCCCAGT
TCCGCCCATTCTCCGCCCCATGGCTGACTAATTTTTTTTATTTATGCAGAGGCCGAGGCCGCCTCGGCCT
CTGAGCTATTCCAGAAGTAGTGAGGAGGCTTTTTTGGAGGCCTAGGGACGTACCCAATTCGCCCTATAGT
GAGTCGTATTACGCGCGCTCACTGGCCGTCGTTTTACAACGTCGTGACTGGGAAAACCCTGGCGTTACCC
AACTTAATCGCCTTGCAGCACATCCCCCTTTCGCCAGCTGGCGTAATAGCGAAGAGGCCCGCACCGATCG
CCCTTCCCAACAGTTGCGCAGCCTGAATGGCGAATGGG
[124 nt withheld, positions 6269-6392]
C
[91 nt withheld, positions 6394-6484]
A
[49 nt withheld, positions 6486-6534]
CCTTTGACGTTGGAGTCCACGTTCTTT
[37 nt withheld, positions 6562-6598]
ACCCTATCTCGGTCTATTCTTTTGATTTATAAGGGATTTTGCCGATTTCGGCCTATTGGTTAAAAAATGA
GCTGATTTAACAAAAATTTAACGCGAATTTTAACAAAATATTAACGCTTACAATTTAGGTGGCACTTTTC
GGGGAAATGTGCGCGGAACCCCTATTTGTTTATTTTTCTAAATACATTCAAATATGTATCCGCTCATGAG
ACAATAACCCTGATAAATGCTTCAATAATATTGAAAAAGGAAGAGTATGAGTATTCAACATTTCCGTGTC
GCCCTTATTCCCTTTTTTGCGGCATTTTGCCTTCCTGTTTTTGCTCACCCAGAAACGCTGGTGAAAGTAA
AAGATGCTGAAGATCAGTTGGGTGCACGAGTGGGTTACATCGAACTGGATCTCAACAGCGGTAAGATCCT
TGAGAGTTTTCGCCCCGAAGAACGTTTTCCAATGATGAGCACTTTTAAAGTTCTGCTATGTGGCGCGGTA
TTATCCCGTATTGACGCCGGGCAAGAGCAACTCGGTCGCCGCATACACTATTCTCAGAATGACTTGGTTG
AGTACTCACCAGTCACAGAAAAGCATCTTACGGATGGCATGACAGTAAGAGAATTATGCAGTGCTGCCAT
AACCATGAGTGATAACACTGCGGCCAACTTACTTCTGACAACGATCGGAGGACCGAAGGAGCTAACCGCT
TTTTTGCACAACATGGGGGATCATGTAACTCGCCTTGATCGTTGGGAACCGGAGCTGAATGAAGCCATAC
CAAACGACGAGCGTGACACCACGATGCCTGTAGCAATGGCAACAACGTTGCGCAAACTATTAACTGGCGA
ACTACTTACTCTAGCTTCCCGGCAACAATTAATAGACTGGATGGAGGCGGATAAAGTTGCAGGACCACTT
CTGCGCTCGGCCCTTCCGGCTGGCTGGTTTATTGCTGATAAATCTGGAGCCGGTGAGCGTGGGTCTCGCG
GTATCATTGCAGCACTGGGGCCAGATGGTAAGCCCTCCCGTATCGTAGTTATCTACACGACGGGGAGTCA
GGCAACTATGGATGAACGAAATAGACAGATCGCTGAGATAGGTGCCTCACTGATTAAGCATTGGTAACTG
TCAGACCAAGTTTACTCATATATACTTTAGATTGATTTAAAACTTCATTTTTAATTTAAAAGGATCTAGG
TGAAGATCCTTTTTGATAATCTCATGACCAAAATCCCTTAACGTGAGTTTTCGTTCCACTGAGCGTCAGA
CCCCGTAGAAAAGATCAAAGGATCTTCTTGAGATCCTTTTTTTCTGCGCGTAATCTGCTGCTTGCAAACA
AAAAAACCACCGCTACCAGCGGTGGTTTGTTTGCCGGATCAAGAGCTACCAACTCTTTTTCCGAAGGTAA
CTGGCTTCAGCAGAGCGCAGATACCAAATACTGTTCTTCTAGTGTAGCCGTAGTTAGGCCACCACTTCAA
GAACTCTGTAGCACCGCCTACATACCTCGCTCTGCTAATCCTGTTACCAGTGGCTGCTGCCAGTGGCGAT
AAGTCGTGTCTTACCGGGTTGGACTCAAGACGATAGTTACCGGATAAGGCGCAGCGGTCGGGCTGAACGG
GGGGTTCGTGCACACAGCCCAGCTTGGAGCGAACGACCTACACCGAACTGAGATACCTACAGCGTGAGCT
ATGAGAAAGCGCCACGCTTCCCGAAGGGAGAAAGGCGGACAGGTATCCGGTAAGCGGCAGGGTCGGAACA
GGAGAGCGCACGAGGGAGCTTCCAGGGGGAAACGCCTGGTATCTTTATAGTCCTGTCGGGTTTCGCCACC
TCTGACTTGAGCGTCGATTTTTGTGATGCTCGTCAGGGGGGCGGAGCCTATGGAAAAACGCCAGCAACGC
GGCCTTTTTACGGTTCCTGGCCTTTTGCTGGCCTTTTGCTCACATGTTCTTTCCTGCGTTATCCCCTGAT
TCTGTGGATAACCGTATTACCGCCTTTGAGTGAGCTGATACCGCTCGCCGCAGCCGAACGACCGAGCGCA
GCGAGTCAGTGAGCGAGGAAGCGGAAGAGCGCCCAATACGCAAACCGCCTCTCCCCGCGCGTTGGCCGAT
TCATTAATGCAGCTGGCACGACAGGTTTCCCGACTGGAAAGCGGGCAGTGAGCGCAACGCAATTAATGTG
AGTTAGCTCACTCATTAGGCACCCCAGGCTTTACACTTTATGCTTCCGGCTCGTATGTTGTGTGGAATTG
TGAGCGGATAACAATTTCACACAGGAAACAGCTATGACCATGATTACGCCAAGCGCGCAATTAACCCTCA
CTAAAGGGAACAAAAGCTGGAGCTGCAAGC
