>Addgene plasmid #142165 | TFORF2870 | depositor partial sequence | sequence record 278633 | Insert
ACCGCCACCATGCCTGACGAGCTGACGGAGCCCGGGCGCGCCACGCCGGCCCGCGCCTCCTCCTTCCTCA
TCGAGAACCTGCTGGCGGCCGAGGCCAAGGGCGCAGGGCGCGCGACCCAGGGCGACGGCAGCCGGGAGGA
CGAGGAGGAGGACGACGACGACCCCGAAGACGAGGACGCCGAGCAGGCGCGGCGGCGACGGCTACAGCGG
CGGCGACAGTTGCTCGCGGGCACCGGGCCCGGCGGGGAGGCGCGGGCCCGTGCGCTGCTCGGGCCGGGCG
CGCTGGGCCTCGGTCCTCGGCCGCCCCCCGGTCCCGGGCCGCCCTTCGCTCTGGGCTGCGGAGGCGCAGC
GCGCTGGTACCCACGGGCGCACGGTGGCTATGGAGGCGGCCTCAGTCCTGACAGCACACAGAAGATTACA
CCTCAGCCTGTGCAGTGTGGAGAGGGGCAGGTGACCAGAGCTGATAAATACAAAGTGAACAGAAGTGACA
GTGGGAGCCTCTGGATGGCGGAGGAGGCCGCAGGGACTGGATGGTGCAGCCACAACACGGTGGAGCCTTT
GTCAGCCTGGACCCCCGAGTAGTAATGAACTAGTCCGTAACTTGAAAGTATTTCGATTTCTTGGCTTTAT
ATATCTTGTGGAAAGGACGAGTAGAAGGCTTCGCTTAAGGAAGG
