>Addgene plasmid #142165 | TFORF2870 | depositor partial sequence | sequence record 278634 | Barcode
GTAGAAGGCTTCGCTTAAGGAAGG
